>Addgene plasmid #207171 | pEF-IRES-puro6 gal4DBD-HIFCAD myc tag | addgene full sequence | sequence record 412943 | Addgene NGS Result
ATTCAAGCTTCGTGAGGCTCCGGTGCCCGTCAGTGGGCAGAGCGCACATCGCCCACAGTCCCCGAGAAGT
TGGGGGGAGGGGTCGGCAATTGAACCGGTGCCTAGAGAAGGTGGCGCGGGGTAAACTGGGAAAGTGATGT
CGTGTACTGGCTCCGCCTTTTTCCCGAGGGTGGGGGAGAACCGTATATAAGTGCAGTAGTCGCCGTGAAC
GTTCTTTTTCGCAACGGGTTTGCCGCCAGAACACAGGTAAGTGCCGTGTGTGGTTCCCGCGGGCCTGGCC
TCTTTACGGGTTATGGCCCTTGCGTGCCTTGAATTACTTCCACCTGGCTCCAGTACGTGATTCTTGATCC
CGAGCTGGAGCCAGGGGCGGGCCTTGCGCTTTAGGAGCCCCTTCGCCTCGTGCTTGAGTTGAGGCCTGGC
CTGGGCGCTGGGGCCGCCGCGTGCGAATCTGGTGGCACCTTCGCGCCTGTCTCGCTGCTTTCGATAAGTC
TCTAGCCATTTAAAATTTTTGATGACCTGCTGCGACGCTTTTTTTCTGGCAAGATAGTCTTGTAAATGCG
GGCCAGGATCTGCACACTGGTATTTCGGTTTTTGGGGCCGCGGGCGGCGACGGGGCCCGTGCGTCCCAGC
GCACATGTTCGGCGAGGCGGGGCCTGCGAGCGCGGCCACCGAGAATCGGACGGGGGTAGTCTCAAGCTGG
CCGGCCTGCTCTGGTGCCTGGCCTCGCGCCGCCGTGTATCGCCCCGCCCTGGGCGGCAAGGCTGGCCCGG
TCGGCACCAGTTGCGTGAGCGGAAAGATGGCCGCTTCCCGGCCCTGCTCCAGGGGGCTCAAAATGGAGGA
CGCGGCGCTCGGGAGAGCGGGCGGGTGAGTCACCCACACAAAGGAAAGGGGCCTTTCCGTCCTCAGCCGT
CGCTTCATGTGACTCCACGGAGTACCGGGCGCCGTCCAGGCACCTCGATTAGTTCTGGAGCTTTTGGAGT
ACGTCGTCTTTAGGTTGGGGGGAGGGGTTTTATGCGATGGAGTTTCCCCACACTGAGTGGGTGGAGACTG
AAGTTAGGCCAGCTTGGCACTTGATGTAATTCTCCTTGGAATTTGCCCTTTTTGAGTTTGGATCTTGGTT
CATTCTCAAGCCTCAGACAGTGGTTCAAAGTTTTTTTCTTCCATTTCAGGTGTCGTGAACACGGGCTGCA
GAAGTTGGTCGTGAGGCACTGGGCAGGTAAGTATCAAGGTTACAAGACAGGTTTAAGGAGACCAATAGAA
ACTGGGCTTGTCGAGACAGAGAAGACTCTTGCGTTTCTGATAGGCACCTATTGGTCTTACTGACATCCAC
TTTGCCTTTCTCTCCACAGGTGTCCACTCCCAGTTCAATTACAGCTCTTAAGGCTAGAGTACTTAATACG
ACTCACTATAGGCTAGCCTCGAGAATTCACGCGTGGTACCTCTAGAGATCTCATATGGATCCACTAGTAT
CGATGATATGAAGCTACTGTCTTCTATCGAACAAGCATGCGATATTTGCCGACTTAAAAAGCTCAAGTGC
TCCAAAGAAAAACCGAAGTGCGCCAAGTGTCTGAAGAACAACTGGGAGTGTCGCTACTCTCCCAAAACCA
AAAGGTCTCCGCTGACTAGGGCACATCTGACAGAAGTGGAATCAAGGCTAGAAAGACTGGAACAGCTATT
TCTACTGATTTTTCCTCGAGAAGACCTTGACATGATTTTGAAAATGGATTCTTTACAGGATATAAAAGCA
TTGTTAACAGGATTATTTGTACAAGATAATGTGAATAAAGATGCCGTCACAGATAGATTGGCTTCAGTGG
AGACTGATATGCCTCTAACATTGAGACAGCATAGAATAAGTGCGACATCATCATCGGAAGAGAGTAGTAA
CAAAGGTCAAAGACAGTTGACTGTATCGGAATTCGTTATCCGACCAGAACAAAAGTTGATTTCTGAAGAA
GATTTGTCACTTTTTCAAGCAGTAGGAATTGGAACATTATTACAGCAGCCAGACGATCATGCAGCTACTA
CATCACTTTCTTGGAAACGTGTAAAAGGATGCAAATCTAGTGAACAGAATGGAATGGAGCAAAAGACAAT
TATTTTAATACCCTCTGATTTAGCATGTAGACTGCTGGGGCAATCAATGGATGAAAGTGGATTACCACAG
CTGACCAGTTATGATTGTGAAGTTAATGCTCCTATACAAGGCAGCAGAAACTTACTGCAGGGTGAAGAAT
TACTCAGAGCTTTGGATCAAGTTAACTGAATCGAGCTCGCGGCCGCTCTAGCCCAATTCCGCCCCTCCCC
CTAACGTTACTGGCCGAAGCCGCTTGGAATAAGGCCGGTGTGCGTTTGTCTATATGTTATTTTCCACCAT
ATTGCCGTCTTTTGGCAATGTGAGGGCCCGGAAACCTGGCCCTGTCTTCTTGACGAGCATTCCTAGGGGT
CTTTCCCCTCTCGCCAAAGGAATGCAAGGTCTGTTGAATGTCGTGAAGGAAGCAGTTCCTCTGGAAGCTT
CTTGAAGACAAACAACGTCTGTAGCGACCCTTTGCAGGCAGCGGAACCCCCCACCTGGCGACAGGTGCCT
CTGCGGCCAAAAGCCACGTGTATAAGATACACCTGCAAAGGCGGCACAACCCCAGTGCCACGTTGTGAGT
TGGATAGTTGTGGAAAGAGTCAAATGGCTCTCCTCAAGCGTATTCAACAAGGGGCTGAAGGATGCCCAGA
AGGTACCCCATTGTATGGGATCTGATCTGGGGCCTCGGTGCACATGCTTTACATGTGTTTAGTCGAGGTT
AAAAAAACGTCTAGGCCCCCCGAACCACGGGGACGTGGTTTTCCTTTGAAAAACACGATGATAATATGGG
CACCGAGTACAAGCCCACGGTGCGCCTCGCCACCCGCGACGACGTCCCCCGGGCCGTACGCACCCTCGCC
GCCGCGTTCGCCGACTACCCCGCCACGCGCCACACCGTCGACCCGGACCGCCACATCGAGCGGGTCACCG
AGCTGCAAGAACTCTTCCTCACGCGCGTCGGGCTCGACATCGGCAAGGTGTGGGTCGCGGACGACGGCGC
CGCGGTGGCGGTCTGGACCACGCCGGAGAGCGTCGAAGCGGGGGCGGTGTTCGCCGAGATCGGCCCGCGC
ATGGCCGAGTTGAGCGGTTCCCGGCTGGCCGCGCAGCAACAGATGGAAGGCCTCCTGGCGCCGCACCGGC
CCAAGGAGCCCGCGTGGTTCCTGGCCACCGTCGGCGTCTCGCCCGACCACCAGGGCAAGGGTCTGGGCAG
CGCCGTCGTGCTCCCCGGAGTGGAGGCGGCCGAGCGCGCCGGGGTGCCCGCCTTCCTGGAGACCTCCGCG
CCCCGCAACCTCCCCTTCTACGAGCGGCTCGGCTTCACCGTCACCGCCGACGTCGAGGTGCCCGAAGGAC
CGCGCACCTGGTGCATGACCCGCAAGCCCGGTGCCTGACGCCCGCCCCACGACCCGCAGCGCCCGACCGA
AAGGAGCGCACGACCCCATGATGGCTCCGACCGAAGCCACCCGGGGCGGCCCCGCCGACCCCGCACCCGC
CCCCGAGGCCCACCGACTCTAGCTAGAGGATCATAATCAGCCATACCACATTTGTAGAGGTTTTACTTGC
TTTAAAAAACCTCCCACACCTCCCCCTGAACCTGAAACATAAAATGAATGCAATTGTTGTTGTTAACTTG
TTTATTGCAGCTTATAATGGTTACAAATAAAGCAATAGCATCACAAATTTCACAAATAAAGCATTTTTTT
CACTGCATTCTAGTTGTGGTTTGTCCAAACTCATCAATGTATCTTATCATGTCTGGATGATCCGGGCTGG
CGTAATAGCGAAGAGGCCCGCACCGATCGCCCTTCCCAACAGTTGCGCAGCCTGAATGGCGAATGG
[124 nt withheld, positions 3917-4040]
C
[91 nt withheld, positions 4042-4132]
A
[49 nt withheld, positions 4134-4182]
CCTTTGACGTTGGAGTCCACGTTCTTT
[37 nt withheld, positions 4210-4246]
ACCCTATCTCGGTCTATTCTTTTGATTTATAAGGGATTTTGCCGATTTCGGCCTATTGGTTAAAAAATGA
GCTGATTTAACAAAAATTTAACGCGAATTTTAACAAAATATTAACGCTTACAATTTCCTGATGCGGTATT
TTCTCCTTACGCATCTGTGCGGTATTTCACACCGCATATATGGTGCACTCTCAGTACAATCTGCTCTGAT
GCCGCATAGTTAAGCCAGCCCCGACACCCGCCAACACCCGCTGACGCGCCCTGACGGGCTTGTCTGCTCC
CGGCATCCGCTTACAGACAAGCTGTGACCGTCTCCGGGAGCTGCATGTGTCAGAGGTTTTCACCGTCATC
ACCGAAACGCGCGAGACGAAAGGGCCTCGTGATACGCCTATTTTTATAGGTTAATGTCATGATAATAATG
GTTTCTTAGACGTCAGGTGGCACTTTTCGGGGAAATGTGCGCGGAACCCCTATTTGTTTATTTTTCTAAA
TACATTCAAATATGTATCCGCTCATGAGACAATAACCCTGATAAATGCTTCAATAATATTGAAAAAGGAA
GAGTATGAGTATTCAACATTTCCGTGTCGCCCTTATTCCCTTTTTTGCGGCATTTTGCCTTCCTGTTTTT
GCTCACCCAGAAACGCTGGTGAAAGTAAAAGATGCTGAAGATCAGTTGGGTGCACGAGTGGGTTACATCG
AACTGGATCTCAACAGCGGTAAGATCCTTGAGAGTTTTCGCCCCGAAGAACGTTTTCCAATGATGAGCAC
TTTTAAAGTTCTGCTATGTGGCGCGGTATTATCCCGTATTGACGCCGGGCAAGAGCAACTCGGTCGCCGC
ATACACTATTCTCAGAATGACTTGGTTGAGTACTCACCAGTCACAGAAAAGCATCTTACGGATGGCATGA
CAGTAAGAGAATTATGCAGTGCTGCCATAACCATGAGTGATAACACTGCGGCCAACTTACTTCTGACAAC
GATCGGAGGACCGAAGGAGCTAACCGCTTTTTTGCACAACATGGGGGATCATGTAACTCGCCTTGATCGT
TGGGAACCGGAGCTGAATGAAGCCATACCAAACGACGAGCGTGACACCACGATGCCTGTAGCAATGGCAA
CAACGTTGCGCAAACTATTAACTGGCGAACTACTTACTCTAGCTTCCCGGCAACAATTAATAGACTGGAT
GGAGGCGGATAAAGTTGCAGGACCACTTCTGCGCTCGGCCCTTCCGGCTGGCTGGTTTATTGCTGATAAA
TCTGGAGCCGGTGAGCGTGGGTCTCGCGGTATCATTGCAGCACTGGGGCCAGATGGTAAGCCCTCCCGTA
TCGTAGTTATCTACACGACGGGGAGTCAGGCAACTATGGATGAACGAAATAGACAGATCGCTGAGATAGG
TGCCTCACTGATTAAGCATTGGTAACTGTCAGACCAAGTTTACTCATATATACTTTAGATTGATTTAAAA
CTTCATTTTTAATTTAAAAGGATCTAGGTGAAGATCCTTTTTGATAATCTCATGACCAAAATCCCTTAAC
GTGAGTTTTCGTTCCACTGAGCGTCAGACCCCGTAGAAAAGATCAAAGGATCTTCTTGAGATCCTTTTTT
TCTGCGCGTAATCTGCTGCTTGCAAACAAAAAAACCACCGCTACCAGCGGTGGTTTGTTTGCCGGATCAA
GAGCTACCAACTCTTTTTCCGAAGGTAACTGGCTTCAGCAGAGCGCAGATACCAAATACTGTTCTTCTAG
TGTAGCCGTAGTTAGGCCACCACTTCAAGAACTCTGTAGCACCGCCTACATACCTCGCTCTGCTAATCCT
GTTACCAGTGGCTGCTGCCAGTGGCGATAAGTCGTGTCTTACCGGGTTGGACTCAAGACGATAGTTACCG
GATAAGGCGCAGCGGTCGGGCTGAACGGGGGGTTCGTGCACACAGCCCAGCTTGGAGCGAACGACCTACA
CCGAACTGAGATACCTACAGCGTGAGCTATGAGAAAGCGCCACGCTTCCCGAAGGGAGAAAGGCGGACAG
GTATCCGGTAAGCGGCAGGGTCGGAACAGGAGAGCGCACGAGGGAGCTTCCAGGGGGAAACGCCTGGTAT
CTTTATAGTCCTGTCGGGTTTCGCCACCTCTGACTTGAGCGTCGATTTTTGTGATGCTCGTCAGGGGGGC
GGAGCCTATGGAAAAACGCCAGCAACGCGGCCTTTTTACGGTTCCTGGCCTTTTGCTGGCCTTTTGCTCA
CATGGCTCGACAGATCCCCCA
Features (pLannotate 1.2.2; 17 found; start..end, strand, type, name):
     16..1178    +  promoter       EF-1α promoter: strong constitutive promoter for human elongation factor EF-1α
   1217..1349    +  intron         chimeric intron: chimera between introns from human β-globin and immunoglobulin heavy chain genes
   1394..1412    +  promoter       T7 promoter: promoter for bacteriophage T7 RNA polymerase
   1478..1918    +  CDS            GAL4 DNA binding domain: DNA binding domain of the GAL4 transcriptional activator; Saccharomyces cerevisiae GAL4 (truncated)
   1883..2266    +  CDS            Hif1a (fragment): HIF1A_MOUSE - Experimental evidence at protein level: Swiss-Prot protein existence level 1. Functions as a master transcriptional regulator of the adaptive response to hypoxia (PubMed:15225651, PubMed:17981124, PubMed:22009797). Under hypoxic conditions, activates the transcription of over 40 genes, including erythropoietin, glucose transporters, glycolytic enzymes, vascular endothelial growth factor, HILPDA, and other genes whose protein products increase oxygen delivery or facilitate metabolic adaptation to hypoxia (PubMed:15225651, PubMed:17981124, PubMed:22009797). Plays an essential role
   2402..2864    +  misc_feature   IRES: internal ribosome entry site (IRES) of the encephalomyocarditis virus (EMCV)
   2872..3468    +  CDS            PuroR: puromycin N-acetyltransferase; pac from Streptomyces alboniger; confers resistance to puromycin
   3521..3586    +  CDS            dmpM (fragment): DMPM_STRAD - Protein inferred from homology: Swiss-Prot protein existence level 3. From Streptomyces alboniger.
   3599..3682    +  CDS            large T antigen (fragment): large T antigen from SV40 (simian virus 40)
   3705..3826    +  polyA_signal   SV40 poly(A) signal: SV40 polyadenylation signal
   3846..3913    +  CDS            lacZα (fragment): LacZα fragment of β-galactosidase; lacZ fragment
   3917..4345    +  rep_origin     f1 ori (sequence partly withheld): f1 bacteriophage origin of replication; arrow indicates direction of (+) strand synthesis
   4373..4474    -  misc_feature   bom (fragment): basis of mobility region from pBR322
   4576..4611    -  CDS            rop (fragment): Rop protein, which maintains plasmids at low copy number; rop
   4706..4810    +  promoter       AmpR promoter: bla
   4811..5671    +  CDS            AmpR: β-lactamase; bla; confers resistance to ampicillin, carbenicillin, and related antibiotics
   5842..6430    +  rep_origin     ori: high-copy-number ColE1/pMB1/pBR322/pUC origin of replication
