[The description below was written by a language model from this plasmid's Addgene catalogue record and pLannotate feature annotations shown in this document.]
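Description:
pEF-IRES-puro6 gal4DBD-HIFCAD myc tag is a 6.5 kb mammalian expression plasmid built on the pEF-IRES-Puro backbone to produce a chimeric transcription factor, Gal4DBD-HIF-CAD. It is propagated in E. coli as a high-copy plasmid through a ColE1/pUC-type origin with ampicillin selection (AmpR under its own bla promoter). It also carries an f1 phage origin. Short annotated fragments of bom, rop, lacZα, SV40 large T antigen and dmpM appear to be backbone remnants rather than functional elements.

The expression unit is driven by the strong constitutive human EF-1α promoter, followed by a chimeric β-globin/immunoglobulin intron that aids transcript processing and a T7 promoter upstream of the coding region. The open reading frame fuses the yeast GAL4 DNA-binding domain to a fragment of HIF-1α, described in the record as the CAD (generally the C-terminal transactivation domain), with a linker and a 2xMyc tag for detection. The Myc tag is listed in the catalogue fields but not annotated in the feature table. The catalogue gives the insert species as human, whereas the automated annotation matched the fragment to the mouse Hif1a protein entry, which may simply reflect homology between the two. Downstream, an EMCV IRES links the fusion to the puromycin N-acetyltransferase gene on the same bicistronic transcript, ending in an SV40 polyadenylation signal, so puromycin-resistant cells should also express the fusion protein.

The associated publication describes dFLASH, a dual-fluorescent transcription factor activity sensor for live-cell reporting and high-content screening. This suggests that the plasmid supplies a synthetic Gal4-tethered HIF activation domain to drive a Gal4-responsive reporter, although the record itself states only that it is an expression plasmid for the fusion.
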