Addgene plasmid #207171: pEF-IRES-puro6 gal4DBD-HIFCAD myc tag
Purpose: expression plasmid for Gal4DBD-HIF-CAD.myc expression
Depositing lab: David Bersten. Depositing organization: Adelaide University. Publication: dFLASH; dual FLuorescent transcription factor Activity Sensor for Histone integrated live-cell reporting and high-content screening. Allen TP, Roennfeldt AE, Reckdharajkumar M, Liu M, Quinn RJ, Russell DL, Peet DJ, Whitelaw ML, Bersten DC. bioRxiv 2023.11.21.568191 10.1101/2023.11.21.568191.
Backbone
  Vector backbone: pEF-IRES-Puro
  Vector type: Mammalian Expression
  Selectable markers: Puromycin
Growth in bacteria
  Bacterial resistance: Ampicillin, 100 μg/mL
  Growth temperature: 37°C
  Growth strain: DH5alpha
  Copy number: High Copy
Gene/Insert
  Gene/Insert name: Gal4DBD-HIF1a-CAD Myc tag linker
  Species: H. sapiens (human), Synthetic
  Promoter: EF1a
  Tag / fusion protein: 2xMyc tag
  Cloning method: Gibson Cloning
  Sequencing primers: 5′ NA
Terms and licenses: Academic/Nonprofit Terms; Industry Terms: Not Available to Industry
Depositor comments: Please visit https://doi.org/10.1101/2023.11.21.568191 for bioRxiv preprint.
How to cite: pEF-IRES-puro6 gal4DBD-HIFCAD myc tag was a gift from David Bersten (Addgene plasmid # 207171 ; http://n2t.net/addgene:207171 ; RRID:Addgene_207171)
